>Addgene plasmid #131351 | pMSCV-IRES-GFP-3xFLAG-MyD88-V5 | addgene full sequence | sequence record 263594 | Addgene NGS Result
AATGAAAGACCCCACCTGTAGGTTTGGCAAGCTAGCTTAAGTAACGCCATTTTGCAAGGCATGGAAAATA
CATAACTGAGAATAGAGAAGTTCAGATCAAGGTTAGGAACAGAGAGACAGCAGAATATGGGCCAAACAGG
ATATCTGTGGTAAGCAGTTCCTGCCCCGGCTCAGGGCCAAGAACAGATGGTCCCCAGATGCGGTCCCGCC
CTCAGCAGTTTCTAGAGAACCATCAGATGTTTCCAGGGTGCCCCAAGGACCTGAAATGACCCTGTGCCTT
ATTTGAACTAACCAATCAGTTCGCTTCTCGCTTCTGTTCGCGCGCTTCTGCTCCCCGAGCTCAATAAAAG
AGCCCACAACCCCTCACTCGGCGCGCCAGTCCTCCGATAGACTGCGTCGCCCGGGTACCCGTATTCCCAA
TAAAGCCTCTTGCTGTTTGCATCCGAATCGTGGACTCGCTGATCCTTGGGAGGGTCTCCTCAGATTGATT
GACTGCCCACCTCGGGGGTCTTTCATTTGGAGGTTCCACCGAGATTTGGAGACCCCTGCCCAGGGACCAC
CGACCCCCCCGCCGGGAGGTAAGCTGGCCAGCGGTCGTTTCGTGTCTGTCTCTGTCTTTGTGCGTGTTTG
TGCCGGCATCTAATGTTTGCGCCTGCGTCTGTACTAGTTAGCTAACTAGCTCTGTATCTGGCGGACCCGT
GGTGGAACTGACGAGTTCTGAACACCCGGCCGCAACCCTGGGAGACGTCCCAGGGACTTTGGGGGCCGTT
TTTGTGGCCCGACCTGAGGAAGGGAGTCGATGTGGAATCCGACCCCGTCAGGATATGTGGTTCTGGTAGG
AGACGAGAACCTAAAACAGTTCCCGCCTCCGTCTGAATTTTTGCTTTCGGTTTGGAACCGAAGCCGCGCG
TCTTGTCTGCTGCAGCGCTGCAGCATCGTTCTGTGTTGTCTCTGTCTGACTGTGTTTCTGTATTTGTCTG
AAAATTAGGGCCAGACTGTTACCACTCCCTTAAGTTTGACCTTAGGTCACTGGAAAGATGTCGAGCGGAT
CGCTCACAACCAGTCGGTAGATGTCAAGAAGAGACGTTGGGTTACCTTCTGCTCTGCAGAATGGCCAACC
TTTAACGTCGGATGGCCGCGAGACGGCACCTTTAACCGAGACCTCATCACCCAGGTTAAGATCAAGGTCT
TTTCACCTGGCCCGCATGGACACCCAGACCAGGTCCCCTACATCGTGACCTGGGAAGCCTTGGCTTTTGA
CCCCCCTCCCTGGGTCAAGCCCTTTGTACACCCTAAGCCTCCGCCTCCTCTTCCTCCATCCGCCCCGTCT
CTCCCCCTTGAACCTCCTCGTTCGACCCCGCCTCGATCCTCCCTTTATCCAGCCCTCACTCCTTCTCTAG
GCGCCGGAATTAGATCTGCCGCCACCATGGATTACAAGGACATAATAAGATCTGCCGCCACCATGGATTA
CAAGGACCATGATGGCGACTATAAGGACCATGATATCGATTATAAAGACGACGACGACAAGGGTGCTGGG
GCGGGTGCGATGAGTGCAGGGGATCCACGCGTTGGGAGTGGCTCATTGGATTCATTCATGTTCTCCATTC
CCTTAGTAGCTCTGAACGTTGGAGTGCGTCGTCGCCTGTCCTTGTTCCTTAATCCCCGCACGCCGGTCGC
AGCAGATTGGACTTTATTGGCGGAGGAAATGGGCTTCGAGTACCTTGAAATTCGTGAACTTGAGACCCGC
CCAGACCCAACTCGTAGCTTATTGGACGCTTGGCAGGGGCGTAGTGGCGCATCTGTCGGGCGTCTTCTTG
AGCTGCTGGCCCTGTTGGACCGTGAGGACATTTTGAAAGAGCTGAAATCCCGTATCGAAGAGGACTGTCA
GAAATACCTTGGAAAACAGCAGAACCAAGAGTCCGAGAAGCCCTTACAGGTAGCCCGCGTCGAGTCATCA
GTTCCTCAGACAAAAGAATTGGGGGGCATCACCACATTAGACGATCCTTTGGGTCAAACACCTGAGTTAT
TTGATGCCTTTATTTGTTATTGCCCTAATGATATTGAATTCGTTCAGGAAATGATCCGTCAACTTGAGCA
GACGGACTATCGTCTGAAATTGTGTGTCTCCGACCGTGACGTATTACCGGGGACTTGTGTATGGTCAATT
GCCAGCGAATTGATCGAGAAACGTTGTCGCCGCATGGTCGTCGTTGTGTCGGATGATTACCTGCAATCTA
AAGAATGTGACTTCCAGACCAAGTTTGCTTTAAGTTTGTCTCCAGGGGTTCAACAGAAACGTTTGATCCC
CATCAAATATAAAGCAATGAAGAAAGACTTTCCCTCAATTTTGCGCTTTATCACGATCTGCGATTACACA
AACCCATGTACCAAATCTTGGTTTTGGACCCGTCTGGCAAAGGCACTGTCCTTACCGGGCGCCGGGGCGG
GAGCAGGTAAACCAATTCCCAATCCTCTTTTGGGCCTTGATTCAACGGGTGCGGGTGCGGGCGCCGACGA
GAAAACCACCGGGTGGCGCGGGGGTCACGTCGTAGAAGGGTTAGCGGGGGAATTAGAACAGCTTCGTGCT
CGCTTAGAACACCACCCCCAAGGCCAGCGCGAGCCTTCAGGCGGGTGCAAACTTGGCAAGGAAACCGCGG
CAGCGAAATTTGAGCGTCAGCATATGGATTCATGAGCGGCCGCGTTTAAACGTCGACGGTATCGATAAGC
TTGATATCGAATTCCGCCCCCCCCCCTAACGTTACTGGCCGAAGCCGCTTGGAATAAGGCCGGTGTGCGT
TTGTCTATATGTTATTTTCCACCATATTGCCGTCTTTTGGCAATGTGAGGGCCCGGAAACCTGGCCCTGT
CTTCTTGACGAGCATTCCTAGGGGTCTTTCCCCTCTCGCCAAAGGAATGCAAGGTCTGTTGAATGTCGTG
AAGGAAGCAGTTCCTCTGGAAGCTTCTTGAAGACAAACAACGTCTGTAGCGACCCTTTGCAGGCAGCGGA
ACCCCCCACCTGGCGACAGGTGCCTCTGCGGCCAAAAGCCACGTGTATAAGATACACCTGCAAAGGCGGC
ACAACCCCAGTGCCACGTTGTGAGTTGGATAGTTGTGGAAAGAGTCAAATGGCTCTCCTCAAGCGTATTC
AACAAGGGGCTGAAGGATGCCCAGAAGGTACCCCATTGTATGGGATCTGATCTGGGGCCTCGGTGCACAT
GCTTTACATGTGTTTAGTCGAGGTTAAAAAAACGTCTAGGCCCCCCGAACCACGGGGACGTGGTTTTCCT
TTGAAAAACACGATGATAATATGGCCACAACCATGGTGAGCAAGGGCGAGGAGCTGTTCACCGGGGTGGT
GCCCATCCTGGTCGAGCTGGACGGCGACGTAAACGGCCACAAGTTCAGCGTGTCTGGCGAGGGCGAGGGC
GATGCCACCTACGGCAAGCTGACCCTGAAGTTCATCTGCACCACCGGCAAGCTGCCCGTGCCCTGGCCCA
CCCTCGTGACCACCCTGACCTACGGCGTGCAGTGCTTCAGCCGCTACCCCGACCACATGAAGCAGCACGA
CTTCTTCAAGTCCGCCATGCCCGAAGGCTACGTCCAGGAGCGCACCATCTTCTTCAAGGACGACGGCAAC
TACAAGACCCGCGCCGAGGTGAAGTTCGAGGGCGACACCCTGGTGAACCGCATCGAGCTGAAGGGCATCG
ACTTCAAGGAGGACGGCAACATCCTGGGGCACAAGCTGGAGTACAACTACAACAGCCACAACGTCTATAT
CATGGCCGACAAGCAGAAGAACGGCATCAAGGCGAACTTCAAGATCCGCCACAACATCGAGGACGGCAGC
GTGCAGCTCGCCGACCACTACCAGCAGAACACCCCCATCGGCGACGGCCCCGTGCTGCTGCCCGACAACC
ACTACCTGAGCACCCAGTCCGCCCTGAGCAAAGACCCCAACGAGAAGCGCGATCACATGGTCCTGCTGGA
GTTCGTGACCGCCGCCGGGATCACTCTCGGCATGGACGAGCTGTACAAGTAATGAATTAATTAAGAATTC
GATAAAATAAAAGATTTTATTTAGTCTCCAGAAAAAGGGGGGAATGAAAGACCCCACCTGTAGGTTTGGC
AAGCTAGCTTAAGTAACGCCATTTTGCAAGGCATGGAAAATACATAACTGAGAATAGAGAAGTTCAGATC
AAGGTTAGGAACAGAGAGACAGCAGAATATGGGCCAAACAGGATATCTGTGGTAAGCAGTTCCTGCCCCG
GCTCAGGGCCAAGAACAGATGGTCCCCAGATGCGGTCCCGCCCTCAGCAGTTTCTAGAGAACCATCAGAT
GTTTCCAGGGTGCCCCAAGGACCTGAAATGACCCTGTGCCTTATTTGAACTAACCAATCAGTTCGCTTCT
CGCTTCTGTTCGCGCGCTTCTGCTCCCCGAGCTCAATAAAAGAGCCCACAACCCCTCACTCGGCGCGCCA
GTCCTCCGATAGACTGCGTCGCCCGGGTACCCGTGTATCCAATAAACCCTCTTGCAGTTGCATCCGACTT
GTGGTCTCGCTGTTCCTTGGGAGGGTCTCCTCTGAGTGATTGACTACCCGTCAGCGGGGGTCTTTCATGG
GTAACAGTTTCTTGAAGTTGGAGAACAACATTCTGAGGGTAGGAGTCGAATATTAAGTAATCCTGACTCA
ATTAGCCACTGTTTTGAATCCACATACTCCAATACTCCTGAAATAGTTCATTATGGACAGCGCAGAAAGA
GCTGGGGAGAATTGTGAAATTGTTATCCGCTCACAATTCCACACAACATACGAGCCGGAAGCATAAAGTG
TAAAGCCTGGGGTGCCTAATGAGTGAGCTAACTCACATTAATTGCGTTGCGCTCACTGCCCGCTTTCCAG
TCGGGAAACCTGTCGTGCCAGCTGCATTAATGAATCGGCCAACGCGCGGGGAGAGGCGGTTTGCGTATTG
GGCGCTCTTCCGCTTCCTCGCTCACTGACTCGCTGCGCTCGGTCGTTCGGCTGCGGCGAGCGGTATCAGC
TCACTCAAAGGCGGTAATACGGTTATCCACAGAATCAGGGGATAACGCAGGAAAGAACATGTGAGCAAAA
GGCCAGCAAAAGGCCAGGAACCGTAAAAAGGCCGCGTTGCTGGCGTTTTTCCATAGGCTCCGCCCCCCTG
ACGAGCATCACAAAAATCGACGCTCAAGTCAGAGGTGGCGAAACCCGACAGGACTATAAAGATACCAGGC
GTTTCCCCCTGGAAGCTCCCTCGTGCGCTCTCCTGTTCCGACCCTGCCGCTTACCGGATACCTGTCCGCC
TTTCTCCCTTCGGGAAGCGTGGCGCTTTCTCATAGCTCACGCTGTAGGTATCTCAGTTCGGTGTAGGTCG
TTCGCTCCAAGCTGGGCTGTGTGCACGAACCCCCCGTTCAGCCCGACCGCTGCGCCTTATCCGGTAACTA
TCGTCTTGAGTCCAACCCGGTAAGACACGACTTATCGCCACTGGCAGCAGCCACTGGTAACAGGATTAGC
AGAGCGAGGTATGTAGGCGGTGCTACAGAGTTCTTGAAGTGGTGGCCTAACTACGGCTACACTAGAAGAA
CAGTATTTGGTATCTGCGCTCTGCTGAAGCCAGTTACCTTCGGAAAAAGAGTTGGTAGCTCTTGATCCGG
CAAACAAACCACCGCTGGTAGCGGTGGTTTTTTTGTTTGCAAGCAGCAGATTACGCGCAGAAAAAAAGGA
TCTCAAGAAGATCCTTTGATCTTTTCTACGGGGTCTGACGCTCAGTGGAACGAAAACTCACGTTAAGGGA
TTTTGGTCATGAGATTATCAAAAAGGATCTTCACCTAGATCCTTTTAAATTAAAAATGAAGTTTTAAATC
AATCTAAAGTATATATGAGTAAACTTGGTCTGACAGTTACCAATGCTTAATCAGTGAGGCACCTATCTCA
GCGATCTGTCTATTTCGTTCATCCATAGTTGCCTGACTCCCCGTCGTGTAGATAACTACGATACGGGAGG
GCTTACCATCTGGCCCCAGTGCTGCAATGATACCGCGAGACCCACGCTCACCGGCTCCAGATTTATCAGC
AATAAACCAGCCAGCCGGAAGGGCCGAGCGCAGAAGTGGTCCTGCAACTTTATCCGCCTCCATCCAGTCT
ATTAATTGTTGCCGGGAAGCTAGAGTAAGTAGTTCGCCAGTTAATAGTTTGCGCAACGTTGTTGCCATTG
CTACAGGCATCGTGGTGTCACGCTCGTCGTTTGGTATGGCTTCATTCAGCTCCGGTTCCCAACGATCAAG
GCGAGTTACATGATCCCCCATGTTGTGCAAAAAAGCGGTTAGCTCCTTCGGTCCTCCGATCGTTGTCAGA
AGTAAGTTGGCCGCAGTGTTATCACTCATGGTTATGGCAGCACTGCATAATTCTCTTACTGTCATGCCAT
CCGTAAGATGCTTTTCTGTGACTGGTGAGTACTCAACCAAGTCATTCTGAGAATAGTGTATGCGGCGACC
GAGTTGCTCTTGCCCGGCGTCAATACGGGATAATACCGCGCCACATAGCAGAACTTTAAAAGTGCTCATC
ATTGGAAAACGTTCTTCGGGGCGAAAACTCTCAAGGATCTTACCGCTGTTGAGATCCAGTTCGATGTAAC
CCACTCGTGCACCCAACTGATCTTCAGCATCTTTTACTTTCACCAGCGTTTCTGGGTGAGCAAAAACAGG
AAGGCAAAATGCCGCAAAAAAGGGAATAAGGGCGACACGGAAATGTTGAATACTCATACTCTTCCTTTTT
CAATATTATTGAAGCATTTATCAGGGTTATTGTCTCATGAGCGGATACATATTTGAATGTATTTAGAAAA
ATAAACAAATAGGGGTTCCGCGCACATTTCCCCGAAAAGTGCCACCTGACGTCTAAGAAACCATTATTAT
CATGACATTAACCTATAAAAATAGGCGTATCACGAGGCCCTTTCGTCTCGCGCGTTTCGGTGATGACGGT
GAAAACCTCTGACACATGCAGCTCCCGGAGACGGTCACAGCTTGTCTGTAAGCGGATGCCGGGAGCAGAC
AAGCCCGTCAGGGCGCGTCAGCGGGTGTTGGCGGGTGTCGGGGCTGGCTTAACTATGCGGCATCAGAGCA
GATTGTACTGAGAGTGCACCATATGCGGTGTGAAATACCGCACAGATGCGTAAGGAGAAAATACCGCATC
AGGCGCCATTCGCCATTCAGGCTGCGCAACTGTTGGGAAGGGCGATCGGTGCGGGCCTCTTCGCTATTAC
GCCAGCTGGCGAAAGGGGGATGTGCTGCAAGGCGATTAAGTTGGGTAACGCCAGGGTTTTCCCAGTCACG
ACGTTGTAAAACGACGGCGCAAGGAATGGTGCATGCAAGGAGATGGCGCCCAACAGTCCCCCGGCCACGG
GGCCTGCCACCATACCCACGCCGAAACAAGCGCTCATGAGCCCGAAGTGGCGAGCCCGATCTTCCCCATC
GGTGATGTCGGCGATATAGGCGCCAGCAACCGCACCTGTGGCGCCGGTGATGCCGGCCACGATGCGTCCG
GCGTAGAGGCGATTAGTCCAATTTGTTAAAGACAGGATATCAGTGGTCCAGGCTCTAGTTTTGACTCAAC
AATATCACCAGCTGAAGCCTATAGAGTACGAGCCATAGATAAAATAAAAGATTTTATTTAGTCTCCAGAA
AAAGGGGGG
Features (pLannotate 1.2.2; 20 found; start..end, strand, type, name):
      1..517     +  LTR            5' LTR: 5' long terminal repeat from murine embryonic stem cell virus
    581..922     +  misc_feature   MESV Ψ: packaging signal of murine embryonic stem cell virus
    989..1405    +  CDS            gag (truncated): truncated Moloney murine leukemia virus (MMLV) gag gene lacking the start codon
   1550..2437    +  CDS            Myd88: MYD88_MOUSE - Experimental evidence at protein level: Swiss-Prot protein existence level 1. [Isoform 2]: Defective in its ability to induce IRAK phosphorylation and NF-kappa-B activation and can function as a negative regulator of activation by IL-1 or lipopolysaccharide (LPS). From Mus musculus (Mouse).
   2712..2745    -  misc_feature   MCS (fragment): pBluescript multiple cloning site
   2847..3309    +  misc_feature   IRES: internal ribosome entry site (IRES) of the encephalomyocarditis virus (EMCV)
   3323..4042    +  CDS            EGFP: the original enhanced GFP (Yang et al., 1996) mammalian codon-optimized
   4104..4618    +  LTR            3' LTR: 3' long terminal repeat from murine embryonic stem cell virus
   4780..4796    -  protein_bind   lac operator: The lac repressor binds to the lac operator to inhibit transcription in E. coli. This inhibition can be relieved by adding lactose or isopropyl-β-D-thiogalactopyranoside (IPTG). lac repressor encoded by lacI
   4804..4834    -  promoter       lac promoter: promoter for the E. coli lac operon
   4849..4870    -  protein_bind   CAP binding site: CAP binding activates transcription in the presence of cAMP. E. coli catabolite activator protein
   4883..4975    -  CDS            lacI (fragment): lac repressor; lacI; The lac repressor binds to the lac operator to inhibit transcription in E. coli. This inhibition can be relieved by adding lactose or isopropyl-β-D-thiogalactopyranoside (IPTG).
   5158..5746    -  rep_origin     ori: high-copy-number ColE1/pMB1/pBR322/pUC origin of replication
   5917..6777    -  CDS            AmpR: β-lactamase; bla; confers resistance to ampicillin, carbenicillin, and related antibiotics
   6778..6882    -  promoter       AmpR promoter: bla
   6977..7012    +  CDS            rop (fragment): Rop protein, which maintains plasmids at low copy number; rop
   7114..7213    +  misc_feature   bom (fragment): basis of mobility region from pBR322
   7219..7368    -  CDS            lacZα (fragment): LacZα fragment of β-galactosidase; lacZ fragment
   7368..7569    -  CDS            TcR (fragment): tetracycline efflux protein; tet; confers resistance to tetracycline
   7570..7668    +  CDS            env (fragment): murine leukemia virus gPr80 envelope polyprotein precursor; env; proteolytically cleaved into gp70SU and p15TM subunits
