[The description below was written by a language model from this plasmid's Addgene catalogue record and pLannotate feature annotations shown in this document.]
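Description:
pMSCV-IRES-GFP-3xFLAG-MyD88-V5 is a gammaretroviral expression plasmid built on the pMSCV-IRES-GFP backbone, intended for delivering epitope-tagged mouse MyD88 into mammalian cells by transfection or, after packaging, by retroviral transduction. It is propagated in E. coli through a high-copy ColE1/pUC-type origin and selected with ampicillin via the β-lactamase gene and its native promoter. The remaining bacterial-side annotations (lac promoter/operator, and fragments of lacI, lacZα, rop, bom, TcR and env) appear to be backbone remnants with no role in the payload.

The viral cassette is flanked by 5′ and 3′ long terminal repeats from murine embryonic stem cell virus. The 5′ LTR serves as the promoter for the transgene transcript, and the adjacent Ψ packaging signal together with a truncated, start-codon-less gag segment promotes encapsidation of the genomic RNA when gag, pol and env are supplied in trans by a packaging system. Downstream lies the mouse Myd88 coding sequence, which according to the catalogue entry carries a 3xFLAG tag at its N-terminus and a V5 tag at its C-terminus. The automated feature table does not annotate either tag separately, although there is unannotated sequence on both sides of the Myd88 feature. An EMCV IRES follows, driving cap-independent translation of EGFP from the same bicistronic transcript, so green fluorescence marks cells expressing the construct and allows them to be identified or sorted.

MyD88 is an adaptor protein in Toll-like receptor and IL-1 receptor signalling. The dual tags permit detection or immunoprecipitation from either end of the protein, which fits the associated work on innate immune signalling organelles. The cloning sites used are not recorded.
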