Addgene plasmid #131351: pMSCV-IRES-GFP-3xFLAG-MyD88-V5
Purpose: Expresses MyD88 tagged with a 3xFLAG tag at its N-terminus and a V5 tag at its C-terminus
Depositing lab: Jonathan Kagan. Depositing organization: Boston Children's Hospital. Publication: Innate Immune Signaling Organelles Display Natural and Programmable Signaling Flexibility. Tan Y, Kagan JC. Cell. 2019 Apr 4;177(2):384-398.e11. doi: 10.1016/j.cell.2019.01.039. Epub 2019 Mar 7. PubMed 30853218.
Backbone
  Vector backbone: pMSCV-IRES-GFP
  Vector type: Mammalian Expression, Retroviral
Growth in bacteria
  Bacterial resistance: Ampicillin, 100 μg/mL
  Growth temperature: 37°C
  Growth strain: NEB Stable
  Copy number: Unknown
Gene/Insert
  Gene/Insert name: MyD88
  Species: M. musculus (mouse)
  Entrez Gene: Myd88
  Cloning method: Restriction Enzyme; 5′ cloning site Unknown (unknown if destroyed); 3′ cloning site Unknown (unknown if destroyed)
Terms and licenses: Academic/Nonprofit Terms; Industry Terms: Not Available to Industry
How to cite: pMSCV-IRES-GFP-3xFLAG-MyD88-V5 was a gift from Jonathan Kagan (Addgene plasmid # 131351 ; http://n2t.net/addgene:131351 ; RRID:Addgene_131351)
